>Addgene plasmid #106049 | Opto-GPR149 | addgene full sequence | sequence record 209676 | Addgene NGS Result
AATTGCATGAAGAATCTGCTTAGGGTTAGGCGTTTTGCGCTGCTTCGCGATGTACGGGCCAGATATACGC
GTTGACATTGATTATTGACTAGTTATTAATAGTAATCAATTACGGGGTCATTAGTTCATAGCCCATATAT
GGAGTTCCGCGTTACATAACTTACGGTAAATGGCCCGCCTGGCTGACCGCCCAACGACCCCCGCCCATTG
ACGTCAATAATGACGTATGTTCCCATAGTAACGCCAATAGGGACTTTCCATTGACGTCAATGGGTGGAGT
ATTTACGGTAAACTGCCCACTTGGCAGTACATCAAGTGTATCATATGCCAAGTACGCCCCCTATTGACGT
CAATGACGGTAAATGGCCCGCCTGGCATTATGCCCAGTACATGACCTTATGGGACTTTCCTACTTGGCAG
TACATCTACGTATTAGTCATCGCTATTACCATGGTGATGCGGTTTTGGCAGTACATCAATGGGCGTGGAT
AGCGGTTTGACTCACGGGGATTTCCAAGTCTCCACCCCATTGACGTCAATGGGAGTTTGTTTTGGCACCA
AAATCAACGGGACTTTCCAAAATGTCGTAACAACTCCGCCCCATTGACGCAAATGGGCGGTAGGCGTGTA
CGGTGGGAGGTCTATATAAGCAGAGCTCTCTGGCTAACTAGAGAACCCACTGCTTACTGGCTTATCGAAA
TTAATACGACTCACTATAGGGAGACACAAGCTGGCTAGCGTTTAAACGGGCCCTCTAGACTCGAGCACCA
TGAAAACGATCATCGCCCTGAGCTACATCTTCTGCCTGGTATTCGCCATGTACACCGATATAGAGATGAA
CAGGCTGGGAAAGGATAGCCTCATGAACGGGACCGAGGGCCCAAACTTCTACGTGCCTTTCTCCAACAAG
ACGGGCGTGGTGCGCAGCCCCTTCGAGGCCCCGCAGTACTACCTGGCGGAGCCATGGCAGTTCTCCATGC
TGGCCGCCTACATGTTCCTGCTGATCATGCTTGGCTTCCCCATCAACTTCCTCACGCTGTACGTCCTGCT
GAAAATGCAGAACAGAACTGTTCTCAACTACATCCTGCTCAACCTGGCCGTGGCCGACCTCTTCATGGTG
TTCGGGGGCTTCACCACCACCCTCTACACCTCTCTGCACGGGTACTTCGTCTTTGGGCCCACGGGCTGCA
ACCTGGAGGGCTTCTTTGCCACCTTGGGCGGTGAAATTGCACTGTGGTCCTTGGTGGTCCTGGCCATCGA
GCGGTACGTGGTGGTGCACAGAGGTGTGGGGAGCCAGACAGCCTCCAGAAGATCGGGCGCCATCATGGGC
GTCGCCTTCACCTGGGTCATGGCTCTGGCCTGTGCCGCGCCCCCCCTCGTCGGCTGGTCCAGGTACATCC
CGGAGGGCATGCAGTGCTCGTGCGGGATTGACTACTACACGCCCCACGAGGAAACCAACAATGAGTCGTT
CGTCATCTACATGTTCGTGGTCCACTTCATCATCCCCCTGATTGTCATATTCTTCTGCTACGGAGAAATT
TCCCGTGGAGCTTCAATTCCTGGGACCCCTCCTACTGCGGGGAGAGTGGTTTCCCTGTCCCCAGAGGATG
CTCCAGGCCCGAGTCTGCGGCGCTCTGGGGGATGCTCTCCGAGCTCCGACACCGTGTTCGGACCGGGTGC
GCCCGCTGCCGCTGGGGCTGAAGCCTGCAGGCGTGAGAACCGGGGGACTCTCTATGGCACCAGGAGCTTC
ACCGTGAGCGTAGCGCAGAAGCGCATGGTGATCATCATGGTCATCGCTTTCCTAATCTGCTGGCTGCCCT
ACGCTGGGGTGGCGTTCTACATCTTCACCCATCAGGGCTCTGACTTTGGCCCCATCTTCATGACCATCCC
GGCTTTCTTTGCCAAGACTTCTGCCGTCTACAACCCCGTCATCTACATCATGATGAACAAGCAGTTCCGC
CTATCATTCCAAAAAAGTTATGGGATTTATAAAATAGCACATGAAGATTACTATGATGATGATGAAAATT
CCATATTCTATCACAACCTGATGAACTCTGAGTGTGAAACTACAAAAGACCCTCAGAGAGACAACCGTAA
CATCTTCAATGCTATAAAAGTAGAAATCAGCACCACGCCCTCTCTGGACAGCTCCACACAAAGAGGCATC
AACAAATGCACAAATACTGATATTACAGAAGCTAAACAGGATTCCAACAACAAAAAGGATGCGTTTTCTG
ACAAAACAGGAGGTGATATTAACTATGAAGAAACTACCTTTTCTGAAGGGCCAGAAAGAAGGCTGTCTCA
TGAAGAGAGTCAGAAACCAGATCTTTCAGACTGGGAGTGGTGTAGGAGTAAATCAGAAAGAACCCCTCGT
CAGCGTTCCGGTTATGCCCTTGCCATTCCCTTGTGTGCATTCCAGGGGACTGTGTCTCTCCATGCACCTA
CAGGGAAAACCCTATCTCTTTCTACCTATGAGGTAAGCGCAGAAGGGCAAAAAATAACTCCAGCCTCTAA
GAAAATAGAAGTCTATCGATCCAAAAGTGTTGGCCATGAACCAAACTCAGAAGATTCTTCATCCACGTTT
GTGGACACCAGTGTGAAAATACACTTGGAGGTTCTTGAAATTTGTGATAATGAAGAGGCCTTGGACACTG
TGTCAATCATTAGTAACATCAGTCAGTCCTCCACACAAGTCAGATCTCCATCCCTACGTTACTCCAGGAA
AGAAAACAGATTTGTTTCATGTGACCTAGGGGAAACAGCCTCATACTCCCTCTTTTTGCCCACCAGTAAT
CCTGATGGTGATATTAATATCTCCATTCCAGACACAGTAGAAGCACACAGGCAGAACAGTAAAAGGCAGC
ATCAAGAGAGGGATGGCTACCAGGAGGAAATCCAGTTGTTAAATAAAGCTTACAGAAAAAGAGAGGAAGA
AAGCAAGGGTAGTACAGAAACCAGCCAAGTGGCGCCTGCCTAAGAATTCCACCACACTGGACTAGTGGAT
CCGAGCTCGGTACCAAGCTTAAGTTTAAACCGCTGATCAGCCTCGACTGTGCCTTCTAGTTGCCAGCCAT
CTGTTGTTTGCCCCTCCCCCGTGCCTTCCTTGACCCTGGAAGGTGCCACTCCCACTGTCCTTTCCTAATA
AAATGAGGAAATTGCATCGCATTGTCTGAGTAGGTGTCATTCTATTCTGGGGGGTGGGGTGGGGCAGGAC
AGCAAGGGGGAGGATTGGGAAGAGAATAGCAGGCATGCTGGGGATGCGGTGGGCTCTATGGCTTCTGAGG
CGGAAAGAACCAGCTGGGGCTCTAGGGGGTATCCCC
[124 nt withheld, positions 3327-3450]
C
[91 nt withheld, positions 3452-3542]
A
[49 nt withheld, positions 3544-3592]
CCTTTGACGTTGGAGTCCACGTTCTTT
[37 nt withheld, positions 3620-3656]
ACCCTATCTCGGTCTATTCTTTTGATTTATAAGGGATTTTGCCGATTTCGGCCTATTGGTTAAAAAATGA
GCTGATTTAACAAAAATTTAACGCGAATTAATTCTGTGGAATGTGTGTCAGTTAGGGTGTGGAAAGTCCC
CAGGCTCCCCAGCAGGCAGAAGTATGCAAAGCATGCATCTCAATTAGTCAGCAACCAGGTGTGGAAAGTC
CCCAGGCTCCCCAGCAGGCAGAAGTATGCAAAGCATGCATCTCAATTAGTCAGCAACCATAGTCCCGCCC
CTAACTCCGCCCATCCCGCCCCTAACTCCGCCCAGTTCCGCCCATTCTCCGCCCCATGGCTGACTAATTT
TTTTTATTTATGCAGAGGCCGAGGCCGCCTCTGCCTCTGAGCTATTCCAGAAGTAGTGAGGAGGCTTTTT
TGGAGGCCTAGGCTTTTGCAAAAAGCTCCCGGGAGCTTGTATATCCATTTTCGGATCTGATCAAGAGACA
GGATGAGGATCGTTTCGCATGATTGAACAAGATGGATTGCACGCAGGTTCTCCGGCCGCTTGGGTGGAGA
GGCTATTCGGCTATGACTGGGCACAACAGACAATCGGCTGCTCTGATGCCGCCGTGTTCCGGCTGTCAGC
GCAGGGGCGCCCGGTTCTTTTTGTCAAGACCGACCTGTCCGGTGCCCTGAATGAACTGCAGGACGAGGCA
GCGCGGCTATCGTGGCTGGCCACGACGGGCGTTCCTTGCGCAGCTGTGCTCGACGTTGTCACTGAAGCGG
GAAGGGACTGGCTGCTATTGGGCGAAGTGCCGGGGCAGGATCTCCTGTCATCTCACCTTGCTCCTGCCGA
GAAAGTATCCATCATGGCTGATGCAATGCGGCGGCTGCATACGCTTGATCCGGCTACCTGCCCATTCGAC
CACCAAGCGAAACATCGCATCGAGCGAGCACGTACTCGGATGGAAGCCGGTCTTGTCGATCAGGATGATC
TGGACGAAGAACATCAGGGGCTCGCGCCAGCCGAACTGTTCGCCAGGCTCAAGGCGCGCATGCCCGACGG
CGAGGATCTCGTCGTGACCCATGGCGATGCCTGCTTGCCGAATATCATGGTGGAAAATGGCCGCTTTTCT
GGATTCATCGACTGTGGCCGGCTGGGTGTGGCGGACCGCTATCAGGACATAGCGTTGGCTACCCGTGATA
TTGCTGAAGAACTTGGCGGCGAATGGGCTGACCGCTTCCTCGTGCTTTACGGTATCGCCGCTCCCGATTC
GCAGCGCATCGCCTTCTATCGCCTTCTTGACGAGTTCTTCTGAGCGGGACTCTGGGGTTCGAAATGACCG
ACCAAGCGACGCCCAACCTGCCATCACGAGATTTCGATTCCACCGCCGCCTTCTATGAAAGGTTGGGCTT
CGGAATCGTTTTCCGGGACGCCGGCTGGATGATCCTCCAGCGCGGGGATCTCATGCTGGAGTTCTTCGCC
CACCCCAACTTGTTTATTGCAGCTTATAATGGTTACAAATAAAGCAATAGCATCACAAATTTCACAAATA
AAGCATTTTTTTCACTGCATTCTAGTTGTGGTTTGTCCAAACTCATCAATGTATCTTATCATGTCTGTAT
ACCGTCGACCTCTAGCTAGAGCTTGGCGTAATCATGGTCATAGCTGTTTCCTGTGTGAAATTGTTATCCG
CTCACAATTCCACACAACATACGAGCCGGAAGCATAAAGTGTAAAGCCTGGGGTGCCTAATGAGTGAGCT
AACTCACATTAATTGCGTTGCGCTCACTGCCCGCTTTCCAGTCGGGAAACCTGTCGTGCCAGCTGCATTA
ATGAATCGGCCAACGCGCGGGGAGAGGCGGTTTGCGTATTGGGCGCTCTTGCGCTTCCTCGCTCACTGAC
TCGCTGCGCTCGGTCGTTCGGCTGCGGCGAGCGGTATCAGCTCACTCAAAGGCGGTAATACGGTTATCCA
CAGAATCAGGGGATAACGCAGGAAAGAACATGTGAGCAAAAGGCCAGCAAAAGGCCAGGAACCGTAAAAA
GGCCGCGTTGCTGGCGTTTTTCCATAGGCTCCGCCCCCCTGACGAGCATCACAAAAATCGACGCTCAAGT
CAGAGGTGGCGAAACCCGACAGGACTATAAAGATACCAGGCGTTTCCCCCTGGAAGCTCCCTCGTGCGCT
CTCCTGTTCCGACCCTGCCGCTTACCGGATACCTGTCCGCCTTTCTCCCTTCGGGAAGCGTGGCGCTTTC
TCATAGCTCACGCTGTAGGTATCTCAGTTCGGTGTAGGTCGTTCGCTCCAAGCTGGGCTGTGTGCACGAA
CCCCCCGTTCAGCCCGACCGCTGCGCCTTATCCGGTAACTATCGTCTTGAGTCCAACCCGGTAAGACACG
ACTTATCGCCACTGGCAGCAGCCACTGGTAACAGGATTAGCAGAGCGAGGTATGTAGGCGGTGCTACAGA
GTTCTTGAAGTGGTGGCCTAACTACGGCTACACTAGAAGAACAGTATTTGGTATCTGCGCTCTGCTGAAG
CCAGTTACCTTCGGAAAAAGAGTTGGTAGCTCTTGATCCGGCAAACAAACCACCGCTGGTAGCGGTGGTT
TTTTTGTTTGCAAGCAGCAGATTACGCGCAGAAAAAAAGGATCTCAAGAAGATCCTTTGATCTTTTCTAC
GGGGTCTGACGCTCAGTGGAACGAAAACTCACGTTAAGGGATTTTGGTCATGAGATTATCAAAAAGGATC
TTCACCTAGATCCTTTTAAATTAAAAATGAAGTTTTAAATCAATCTAAAGTATATATGAGTAAACTTGGT
CTGACAGTTACCAATGCTTAATCAGTGAGGCACCTATCTCAGCGATCTGTCTATTTCGTTCATCCATAGT
TGCCTGACTCCCCGTCGTGTAGATAACTACGATACGGGAGGGCTTACCATCTGGCCCCAGTGCTGCAATG
ATACCGCGGGACCCACGCTCACCGGCTCCAGATTTATCAGCAATAAACCAGCCAGCCGGAAGGGCCGAGC
GCAGAAGTGGTCCTGCAACTTTATCCGCCTCCATCCAGTCTATTAATTGTTGCCGGGAAGCTAGAGTAAG
TAGTTCGCCAGTTAATAGTTTGCGCAACGTTGTTGCCATTGCTACAGGCATCGTGGTGTCACGCTCGTCG
TTTGGTATGGCTTCATTCAGCTCCGGTTCCCAACGATCAAGGCGAGTTACATGATCCCCCATGTTGTGCA
AAAAAGCGGTTAGCTCCTTCGGTCCTCCGATCGTTGTCAGAAGTAAGTTGGCCGCAGTGTTATCACTCAT
GGTTATGGCAGCACTGCATAATTCTCTTACTGTCATGCCATCCGTAAGATGCTTTTCTGTGACTGGTGAG
TACTCAACCAAGTCATTCTGAGAATAGTGTATGCGGCGACCGAGTTGCTCTTGCCCGGCGTCAATACGGG
ATAATACCGCGCCACATAGCAGAACTTTAAAAGTGCTCATCATTGGAAAACGTTCTTCGGGGCGAAAACT
CTCAAGGATCTTACCACTGTTGAGATCCAGTTCGATGTAACCCACTCGTGCACCCAACTGATCTTCAGCA
TCTTTTACTTTCACCAGCGTTTCTGGGTGAGCAAAAACAGGAAGGCAAAATGCCGCAAAAAAGGGAATAA
GGGCGACACGGAAATGTTGAATACTCATACTCTTCCTTTTTCAATATTATTGAAGCATTTATCAGGGTTA
TTGTCTCATGAGCGGATACATATTTGAATGTATTTAGAAAAATAAACAAATAGGGGTTCCGCGCACATTT
CCCCGAAAAGTGCCACCTGACGTCGACGGATCGGGAGATCTCCCGATCCCCTATGGTGCACTCTCAGTAC
AATCTGCTCTGATGCCGCATAGTTAAGCCAGTATCTGCTCCCTGCTTGTGTGTTGGAGGTCGCTGAGTAG
TGCGCGAGCAAAATTTAAGCTACAACAAGGCAAGGCTTGACCGAC
Features (pLannotate 1.2.2; 21 found; start..end, strand, type, name):
     74..453     +  enhancer       CMV enhancer: human cytomegalovirus immediate early enhancer
    454..657     +  promoter       CMV promoter: human cytomegalovirus (CMV) immediate early promoter
    653..686     +  LTR            5' LTR (truncated) (fragment): truncated 5' long terminal repeat (LTR) from HIV-1
    702..720     +  promoter       T7 promoter: promoter for bacteriophage T7 RNA polymerase
    878..916     +  CDS            opsin tag: segment of bovine rhodopsin containing a signal for N-linked glycosylation (Favaloro et al., 2008) The asparagine in the NKT tripeptide will be glycosylated if this sequence is exposed to the ER lumen.
   1034..2950    +  CDS            Gpr149 (fragment): GP149_MOUSE - Also known as Pgr10. Experimental evidence at protein level: Swiss-Prot protein existence level 1. Orphan receptor. From Mus musculus (Mouse).
   3057..3168    +  polyA_signal   bGH poly(A) signal: bovine growth hormone polyadenylation signal
   3285..3306    +  promoter       SV40 promoter (fragment): SV40 enhancer and early promoter
   3327..3755    +  rep_origin     f1 ori (sequence partly withheld): f1 bacteriophage origin of replication; arrow indicates direction of (+) strand synthesis
   3769..4098    +  promoter       SV40 promoter: SV40 enhancer and early promoter
   4165..4956    +  CDS            neo: KKA2_KLEPN - Also known as kan, nptII. Experimental evidence at protein level: Swiss-Prot protein existence level 1. Resistance to kanamycin, neomycin, paromomycin, ribostamycin, butirosin and gentamicin B. From Klebsiella pneumoniae.
   4980..5138    +  CDS            ble (fragment): BLE_KLEPN - Experimental evidence at protein level: Swiss-Prot protein existence level 1. Binding protein with a strong affinity to the bleomycin family of antibiotics. Binds to CL990; an antimitotic-antibiotic compound. From Klebsiella pneumoniae.
   5133..5254    +  polyA_signal   SV40 poly(A) signal: SV40 polyadenylation signal
   5327..5343    -  protein_bind   lac operator: The lac repressor binds to the lac operator to inhibit transcription in E. coli. This inhibition can be relieved by adding lactose or isopropyl-β-D-thiogalactopyranoside (IPTG). lac repressor encoded by lacI
   5351..5381    -  promoter       lac promoter: promoter for the E. coli lac operon
   5396..5417    -  protein_bind   CAP binding site: CAP binding activates transcription in the presence of cAMP. E. coli catabolite activator protein
   5430..5522    -  CDS            lacI (fragment): lac repressor; lacI; The lac repressor binds to the lac operator to inhibit transcription in E. coli. This inhibition can be relieved by adding lactose or isopropyl-β-D-thiogalactopyranoside (IPTG).
   5705..6293    -  rep_origin     ori: high-copy-number ColE1/pMB1/pBR322/pUC origin of replication
   6464..7324    -  CDS            AmpR: β-lactamase; bla; confers resistance to ampicillin, carbenicillin, and related antibiotics
   7325..7429    -  promoter       AmpR promoter: bla
   7488..7540    -  misc_feature   bom (fragment): basis of mobility region from pBR322
