[The description below was written by a language model from this plasmid's Addgene catalogue record and pLannotate feature annotations shown in this document.]
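Description:
Opto-GPR149 is a mammalian expression plasmid built on the Invitrogen pcDNA3.1(-) backbone, with a full sequenced length of about 7.6 kb. It is propagated in E. coli through a high-copy ColE1/pUC-type origin and selected with ampicillin via the β-lactamase gene. An f1 origin is also present. For mammalian cells, an SV40 early promoter drives a neomycin phosphotransferase cassette ending in an SV40 polyadenylation signal, which allows G418 selection of stable transfectants.

The payload is a roughly 2.2 kb open reading frame encoding a chimeric G-protein-coupled receptor that combines bovine rhodopsin with the human orphan class A receptor GPR149. It is transcribed from the CMV immediate-early enhancer/promoter and terminated by the bGH polyadenylation signal. A T7 promoter lies upstream of the insert. The catalogue lists an N-terminal VSV-G epitope and a C-terminal rhodopsin 1D4 epitope, which are suited to detecting the receptor. The automated feature table does not annotate these tags as such. It does pick up a short bovine rhodopsin N-terminal segment carrying an N-glycosylation signal, followed by a long GPR149-like region that it matches to the mouse orthologue, although the record gives the species as human. Small hits such as an HIV-1 LTR fragment, a ble fragment and a lacI fragment look like backbone sequence or annotation artefacts rather than functional elements.

According to the record and the title of the associated publication, the construct is intended to make an orphan receptor optically controllable, presumably with the rhodopsin portion supplying light sensitivity and the GPR149 portion supplying signalling. The exact domain boundaries are not stated. The depositor notes that the insert was assembled in two steps and that the flanking sites cannot be used for subcloning.
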