Addgene plasmid #106049: Opto-GPR149
Purpose: Expression of a chimeric G-protein coupled receptor (Rhodopsin-GPR149; Opto-GPR149; E3)
Depositing lab: Harald Janovjak. Depositing organization: Institute of Science and Technology Austria (I.S.T. Austria). Publication: Optical functionalization of human Class A orphan G-protein-coupled receptors. Morri M, Sanchez-Romero I, Tichy AM, Kainrath S, Gerrard EJ, Hirschfeld PP, Schwarz J, Janovjak H. Nat Commun. 2018 May 16;9(1):1950. doi: 10.1038/s41467-018-04342-1. PubMed 29769519.
Backbone
  Vector backbone: pcDNA3.1-
  Backbone manufacturer: Invitrogen
  Backbone size w/o insert (bp): 5427
  Vector type: Mammalian Expression
  Selectable markers: Neomycin (select with G418)
Growth in bacteria
  Bacterial resistance: Ampicillin, 100 μg/mL
  Growth temperature: 37°C
  Growth strain: DH5alpha
  Copy number: High Copy
Gene/Insert
  Gene/Insert name: Opto-GPR149
  Species: H. sapiens (human), B. taurus (bovine)
  Insert size (bp): 2214
  Mutation: Chimeric receptor protein
  Entrez Gene: GPR149 (a.k.a. IEDA, PGR10, R35)
  Promoter: CMV
  Tag / fusion protein: VSV-G (N terminal on insert); Rhodopsin-1D4 (C terminal on insert)
  Cloning method: Restriction Enzyme; 5′ cloning site unknown (unknown if destroyed); 3′ cloning site unknown (unknown if destroyed)
  Sequencing primers: 5′ CMV_F (CGCAAATGGGCGGTAGGCGTG); 3′ pcDNA_R (CAACAGATGGCTGGCAAC)
Terms and licenses: Academic/Nonprofit Terms; Industry Terms: Not Available to Industry
Depositor comments: two step cloning; 5' and 3' sites cannot be used for (sub)cloning
How to cite: Opto-GPR149 was a gift from Harald Janovjak (Addgene plasmid # 106049 ; http://n2t.net/addgene:106049 ; RRID:Addgene_106049)
