>Addgene plasmid #106049 | Opto-GPR149 | depositor partial sequence | sequence record 200812 | Opto-GPR149
ATGAAAACGATCATCGCCCTGAGCTACATCTTCTGCCTGGTATTCGCCATGTACACCGATATAGAGATGA
ACAGGCTGGGAAAGGATAGCCTCATGAACGGGACCGAGGGCCCAAACTTCTACGTGCCTTTCTCCAACAA
GACGGGCGTGGTGCGCAGCCCCTTCGAGGCCCCGCAGTACTACCTGGCGGAGCCATGGCAGTTCTCCATG
CTGGCCGCCTACATGTTCCTGCTGATCATGCTTGGCTTCCCCATCAACTTCCTCACGCTGTACGTCCTGC
TGAAAATGCAGAACAGAACTGTTCTCAACTACATCCTGCTCAACCTGGCCGTGGCCGACCTCTTCATGGT
GTTCGGGGGCTTCACCACCACCCTCTACACCTCTCTGCACGGGTACTTCGTCTTTGGGCCCACGGGCTGC
AACCTGGAGGGCTTCTTTGCCACCTTGGGCGGTGAAATTGCACTGTGGTCCTTGGTGGTCCTGGCCATCG
AGCGGTACGTGGTGGTGCACAGAGGTGTGGGGAGCCAGACAGCCTCCAGAAGATCGGGCGCCATCATGGG
CGTCGCCTTCACCTGGGTCATGGCTCTGGCCTGTGCCGCGCCCCCCCTCGTCGGCTGGTCCAGGTACATC
CCGGAGGGCATGCAGTGCTCGTGCGGGATTGACTACTACACGCCCCACGAGGAAACCAACAATGAGTCGT
TCGTCATCTACATGTTCGTGGTCCACTTCATCATCCCCCTGATTGTCATATTCTTCTGCTACGGAGAAAT
TTCCCGTGGAGCTTCAATTCCTGGGACCCCTCCTACTGCGGGGAGAGTGGTTTCCCTGTCCCCAGAGGAT
GCTCCAGGCCCGAGTCTGCGGCGCTCTGGGGGATGCTCTCCGAGCTCCGACACCGTGTTCGGACCGGGTG
CGCCCGCTGCCGCTGGGGCTGAAGCCTGCAGGCGTGAGAACCGGGGGACTCTCTATGGCACCAGGAGCTT
CACCGTGAGCGTAGCGCAGAAGCGCATGGTGATCATCATGGTCATCGCTTTCCTAATCTGCTGGCTGCCC
TACGCTGGGGTGGCGTTCTACATCTTCACCCATCAGGGCTCTGACTTTGGCCCCATCTTCATGACCATCC
CGGCTTTCTTTGCCAAGACTTCTGCCGTCTACAACCCCGTCATCTACATCATGATGAACAAGCAGTTCCG
CCTATCATTCCAAAAAAGTTATGGGATTTATAAAATAGCACATGAAGATTACTATGATGATGATGAAAAT
TCCATATTCTATCACAACCTGATGAACTCTGAGTGTGAAACTACAAAAGACCCTCAGAGAGACAACCGTA
ACATCTTCAATGCTATAAAAGTAGAAATCAGCACCACGCCCTCTCTGGACAGCTCCACACAAAGAGGCAT
CAACAAATGCACAAATACTGATATTACAGAAGCTAAACAGGATTCCAACAACAAAAAGGATGCGTTTTCT
GACAAAACAGGAGGTGATATTAACTATGAAGAAACTACCTTTTCTGAAGGGCCAGAAAGAAGGCTGTCTC
ATGAAGAGAGTCAGAAACCAGATCTTTCAGACTGGGAGTGGTGTAGGAGTAAATCAGAAAGAACCCCTCG
TCAGCGTTCCGGTTATGCCCTTGCCATTCCCTTGTGTGCATTCCAGGGGACTGTGTCTCTCCATGCACCT
ACAGGGAAAACCCTATCTCTTTCTACCTATGAGGTAAGCGCAGAAGGGCAAAAAATAACTCCAGCCTCTA
AGAAAATAGAAGTCTATCGATCCAAAAGTGTTGGCCATGAACCAAACTCAGAAGATTCTTCATCCACGTT
TGTGGACACCAGTGTGAAAATACACTTGGAGGTTCTTGAAATTTGTGATAATGAAGAGGCCTTGGACACT
GTGTCAATCATTAGTAACATCAGTCAGTCCTCCACACAAGTCAGATCTCCATCCCTACGTTACTCCAGGA
AAGAAAACAGATTTGTTTCATGTGACCTAGGGGAAACAGCCTCATACTCCCTCTTTTTGCCCACCAGTAA
TCCTGATGGTGATATTAATATCTCCATTCCAGACACAGTAGAAGCACACAGGCAGAACAGTAAAAGGCAG
CATCAAGAGAGGGATGGCTACCAGGAGGAAATCCAGTTGTTAAATAAAGCTTACAGAAAAAGAGAGGAAG
AAAGCAAGGGTAGTACAGAAACCAGCCAAGTGGCGCCTGCCTAA
